>Addgene plasmid #12719 | DCT.VV.Orf31 | addgene partial sequence | sequence record 19114 | T7 5'-TAATACGACTCACTATAGGG-3'
CACCATGGAGTCTACTGCTAGAAAACCTCATCGAAGAAGATACCATATTTTTTGCAGGAAGTATATCTGA
GTATGATGATTTACAAATGGTTATTGCCGGCGCAAAATCCAAATTTCCAAGATCTATGCTTTCTATTTTT
AATATAGTACCTAGAACGATGTCAAAATATGAGTTGGAGTTGATTCATAACGAAAATATCACAGGAGCAA
TGTTTACCACAATGTATAATATAAGAAACAATTTGGGTCTAGGAGATGATAAACTAACTATTGAAGCCAT
TGAAAACTATTTCTTGGATCCTAACAATGAAGTTATGCCTCTTATTATTAATAATACGGATATGACTGCC
GTCATTCCTAAAAAAAGTGGTAGGAGAAAGAATAAGAACATGGTTATCTTCCGTCAAGGATCATCACCTA
TCTTGTGTATTTTCGAAACTCGTAAAAAGATTAATATTTATAAAGAAAATATGGAATCCGCGTCGACTGA
GTATACACCTATCGGAGACAACAAGGCTTTGATATCTAAATATGCGGGAATTAATATCCTAAATGTGTAT
TCTCCTTCCACATCCATAAGATTGAATGCCATTTACGGATTCACCAATAAAAATAAACTAGAGAAACTTA
GTACTAATAAGGAACTAGAATCGTATAGTTCTAGCCCTCTTCAGAACCCATTAGGTTAAATGATTTTCTG
GGACTATTGGAATGTGTTAAAAAGAATATTCCTCTAACAGATATTCCGAC
