[The description below was written by a language model from this plasmid's Addgene catalogue record.]
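Description:
DCT.VV.Orf31 is a mammalian expression plasmid built on the commercial pcDNA 3.1D V5-His-TOPO backbone (about 5.5 kb without insert), carrying a 756 bp vaccinia virus open reading frame inserted by TOPO cloning. The insert, designated VV.Orf31 within its library, corresponds to VV_WR_091 and encodes the core DNA-binding protein VP8. The plasmid is maintained at high copy in E. coli under ampicillin selection, and a neomycin resistance marker allows G418 selection of transfected mammalian cells. The record does not list the promoter or other regulatory features individually. Vectors of this backbone family generally drive the insert from a CMV promoter, include a T7 promoter site upstream of the cloning site (consistent with the T7 sequencing primer noted here), and offer C-terminal V5 and His tags. Whether the ORF is in frame with those tags is not stated.

The construct is one member of a library of individually cloned vaccinia virus ORFs assembled to identify poxvirus CD8+ T cell determinants, work aimed at the rational design and characterization of smallpox vaccines. In that setting, each ORF is expressed in mammalian cells so that the viral gene products recognized by T cells can be mapped. The plasmid was made for screening purposes, and the depositors caution that the insert may differ from the current canonical reference sequence for the gene. The plasmid and insert names are specific to this library, and the equivalent ORF names in the Copenhagen and WR strains, along with sequencing notes, are given in the library's supplemental documentation. Users should check the quality control sequence against the expected ORF before relying on the clone.
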