Addgene plasmid #12719: DCT.VV.Orf31
Purpose: This plasmid was designed for screening purposes and may contain discrepancies relative to the current canonical GenBank version of the gene.
Depositing lab: Jack Bennink & Jon Yewdell. Depositing organization: National Institute of Allergy and Infectious Diseases (NIAID). Publication: Identification of poxvirus CD8+ T cell determinants to enable rational design and characterization of smallpox vaccines. Tscharke DC, Karupiah G, Zhou J, Palmore T, Irvine KR, Haeryfar SM, Williams S, Sidney J, Sette A, Bennink JR, Yewdell JW. J Exp Med. 2005 January 3; 201(1): 95–104. 10.1084/jem.20041912 PubMed 15623576.
Backbone
  Vector backbone: pcDNA 3.1D V5-His-TOPO
  Backbone manufacturer: Invitrogen
  Backbone size w/o insert (bp): 5514
  Vector type: Mammalian Expression
  Selectable markers: Neomycin (select with G418)
Growth in bacteria
  Bacterial resistance: Ampicillin, 100 μg/mL
  Growth temperature: 37°C
  Growth strain: DH5alpha
  Copy number: High Copy
Gene/Insert
  Gene/Insert name: VV.Orf31 (alt names: VV_WR_091; core DNA-binding protein, VP8)
  Species: Vaccinia Virus
  Insert size (bp): 756
  GenBank ID: 9791015
  Cloning method: TOPO Cloning; 5′ cloning site TA Cloning (not destroyed); 3′ cloning site TA Cloning (not destroyed)
  Sequencing primers: 5′ Universal T7
Terms and licenses: Academic/Nonprofit Terms; Industry Terms: Not Available to Industry
Depositor comments: Please see the Vaccinia kit page ( https://www.addgene.org/vvorf/ ) for more information. The kit page contains the supplemental VVOrfData spreadsheet, which includes important information about this plasmid. The plasmid and insert names provided here relate only to this library. The name of the ORF (if present) in VACV strain Copenhagen and the name of the ORF (if annotated) in VACV strain WR sequence can be found in VVOrfData spreadsheet. Please note that the amino acid sequence given for each ORF in the spreadsheet may contain some errors. Additionally, changes from the expected sequence may be present in these plasmids. Please see Addgene's quality control sequence and sequencing notes in the VVOrfData spreadsheet before ordering this plasmid.
How to cite: DCT.VV.Orf31 was a gift from Jack Bennink & Jon Yewdell (Addgene plasmid # 12719 ; http://n2t.net/addgene:12719 ; RRID:Addgene_12719)
